Addgene plasmid #173275: RVD-AT4
Purpose: One-step assembly of custom RVD arrays to construct DdCBE, TALE, etc.
Depositing lab: Bin Shen. Depositing organization: Nanjing Medical University. Publication: Precision modeling of mitochondrial diseases in zebrafish via DdCBE-mediated mtDNA base editing. Guo J, Zhang X, Chen X, Sun H, Dai Y, Wang J, Qian X, Tan L, Lou X, Shen B. Cell Discov. 2021 Sep 3;7(1):78. doi: 10.1038/s41421-021-00307-9. PubMed 34480028.
Backbone
  Vector backbone: TetR T vector
  Vector type: Unspecified
Growth in bacteria
  Bacterial resistance: Tetracycline, 10 μg/mL
  Growth temperature: 37°C
  Growth strain: DH5alpha
  Copy number: High Copy
Gene/Insert
  Gene/Insert name: NI-NG dimer RVD at Position4
  Species: Synthetic
  Mutation: no
  Cloning method: Restriction Enzyme; 5′ cloning site Unknown (unknown if destroyed)
Terms and licenses: Academic/Nonprofit Terms; Industry Terms: Not Available to Industry
Depositor comments: RVD is inserted into TA site of TetR T vector
How to cite: RVD-AT4 was a gift from Bin Shen (Addgene plasmid # 173275 ; http://n2t.net/addgene:173275 ; RRID:Addgene_173275)
