[The description below was written by a language model from this plasmid's Addgene catalogue record and pLannotate feature annotations shown in this document.]
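Description:
RVD-AT4 is a small (about 2.6 kb) bacterial module plasmid from a kit for one-step assembly of custom TALE repeat arrays, intended for building DdCBE mitochondrial base editors, TALEs and related DNA-binding proteins. It is built on a "TetR T vector", a TA-cloning backbone. The vector type is otherwise unspecified, and nothing in the record points to expression in eukaryotic cells. It serves as a parts donor propagated in E. coli. Maintenance relies on a high-copy ColE1/pUC-type origin, and selection is by tetracycline, conferred by the TcR efflux-pump gene driven by its native tet promoter.

The payload is a synthetic dimer of two TALE repeat units carrying the repeat-variable diresidues NI and NG, which in the standard TALE code recognise A and T respectively, as the "AT" in the name reflects. The "4" indicates that this dimer is designed to occupy position 4 in an ordered array. According to the depositor, the module was inserted at the TA site of the T vector. The record lists restriction enzyme cloning but does not name the sites or the enzymes used to release and join modules.

The automated feature table does not annotate the RVD insert itself. Besides the origin and tetracycline cassette, it detects only a T7 promoter and short fragments of a kanamycin resistance gene and an RSF origin. These fragments appear to be non-functional backbone remnants. In use, this plasmid would be combined with dimer modules for the other positions to assemble an array targeting a chosen DNA sequence, as applied in the associated work on mitochondrial DNA base editing to model mitochondrial disease in zebrafish.
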