Features (pLannotate 1.2.2; 6 found; start..end, strand, type, name):
    733..751     +  promoter       T7 promoter: promoter for bacteriophage T7 RNA polymerase
    754..828     -  CDS            KanR (fragment): aminoglycoside phosphotransferase; aphA-3; confers resistance to kanamycin
    926..2116    -  CDS            TcR: tetracycline efflux protein; tet; confers resistance to tetracycline
   2164..2192    -  promoter       tet promoter: E. coli promoter for tetracycline efflux protein gene
   2208..2247    +  rep_origin     RSF ori (fragment): Plasmids containing the RSF 1030 origin of replication can be propagated in E. coli cells that contain additional plasmids with compatible origins.
   2319..304     -  rep_origin     ori (across the origin): high-copy-number ColE1/pMB1/pBR322/pUC origin of replication
>Addgene plasmid #173275 | RVD-AT4 | addgene full sequence | sequence record 353597 | Addgene NGS Result
CGCCTTATCCGGTAACTATCGTCTTGAGTCCAACCCGGTAAGACACGACTTATCGCCACTGGCAGCAGCC
ACTGGTAACAGGATTAGCAGAGCGAGGTATGTAGGCGGTGCTACAGAGTTCTTGAAGTGGTGGCCTAACT
ACGGCTACACTAGAAGAACAGTATTTGGTATCTGCGCTCTGCTGAAGCCAGTTACCTTCGGAAAAAGAGT
TGGTAGCTCTTGATCCGGCAAACAAACCACCGCTGGTAGCGGTGGTTTTTTTGTTTGCAAGCAGCAGATT
ACGCGCAGAAAAAAAGGATCTCAAGAAGATCCTTTGATCTTTTCTACGGGGTCTGACGCTCAGTGGAACG
ACGCGTAACTCACGTTAAGGGATTTTGGTCATGGGTGGCTCGACCAGATATGGTCTCATTGCTACAACTT
GCTCGGGCGTCAGGCCGTGGGCTTGACAGAGAACTGGTAGAAGGCGCTGAACAGTCTCAAGAGCCTGTTT
GCCACCCCCATTACTAGCAATCGCTACAACTTGATCTGGGGTGAGTCCGTGGGCTTGACAGAGAACTGGA
AGGAGGCGCTGAACCGTCTCAAGAGCCTGTTTGCCACCAATATTACTAGCAATCGCTACCGAGACCAGCT
TTGGTCTAGAGGAGGCATGATGATATATTTTTATCTTGTGCAATGTAACATCAGAGATTTTGAGACACGG
GCCAGAGCTGCCAGGAAACAGCTATGACCATGTAATACGACTCACTATAGGGGATATTTTATTTTCTCCC
AATCAGGCTTGATCCCCAGTAAGTCAAAAAATAGCTCGACATACTGTTCTTCCCCGATCAAGGGTTGGTT
TGCGCATTCACAGTTCTCCGCAAGAATTGATTGGCTCCAATTCTTGGAGTGGTGAATCCGTTAGCGAGGT
GCCGCCGGCTTCCATTCAGGTCGAGGTGGCCCGGCTCCATGCACCGCGACGCAACGCGGGGAGGCAGACA
AGGTATAGGGCGGCGCCTACAATCCATGCCAACCCGTTCCATGTGCTCGCCGAGGCGGCATAAATCGCCG
TGACGATCAGCGGTCCAATGATCGAAGTTAGGCTGGTAAGAGCCGCGAGCGATCCTTGAAGCTGTCCCTG
ATGGTCGTCATCTACCTGCCTGGACAGCATGGCCTGCAACGCGGGCATCCCGATGCCGCCGGAAGCGAGA
AGAATCATAATGGGGAAGGCCATCCAGCCTCGCGTCGCGAACGCCAGCAAGACGTAGCCCAGCGCGTCGG
CCGCCATGCCGGCGATAATGGCCTGCTTCTCGCCGAAACGTTTGGTGGCGGGACCAGTGACGAAGGCTTG
AGCGAGGGCGTGCAAGATTCCGAATACCGCAAGCGACAGGCCGATCATCGTCGCGCTCCAGCGAAAGCGG
TCCTCGCCGAAAATGACCCAGAGCGCTGCCGGCACCTGTCCTACGAGTTGCATGATAAAGAAGACAGTCA
TAAGTGCGGCGACGATAGTCATGCCCCGCGCCCACCGGAAGGAGCTGACTGGGTTGAAGGCTCTCAAGGG
CATGGGTCGGCGCTCTCCCTTATGCGACTCCTGCATTAGGAAGCAGCCCAGTAGTAGGTTGAGGCCGTTG
AGCACCGCCGCCGCAAGGAATGGTGCATGTAAGGAGATGGCGCCCAACAGTCCCCCGGCCACGGGGCCTG
CCACCATACCCACGCCGAAACAAGCGCTCATGAGCCCGAAGTGGCGAGCCCGATCTTCCCCATCGGTGAT
GTCGGCGATATAGGCGCCAGCAACCGCACCTGTGGCGCCGGTGATGCCGGCCACGATGCGTCCGGCGTAG
AGAATCCACAGGACGGGTGTGGTCGCCATGATCGCGTAGTCGATAGTGGCTCCAAGTAGCGAAGCGAGCA
GGACTGGGCGGCGGCCAAAGCGGTCGGACAGTGCTCCGAGAACGGGTGCGCATAGAAATTGCATCAACGC
ATATAGCGCTAGCAGCACGCCATAGTGACTGGCGATGCTGTCGGAATGGACGATATCCCGCAAGAGGCCC
GGCAGTACCGGCATAACCAAGCCTATGCCTACAGCATCCAGGGTGACGGTGCCGAGGATGACGATGAGCG
CATTGTTAGATTTCATACACGGTGCCTGACTGCGTTAGCAATTTAACTGTGATAAACTACCGCATTAAAG
CTAATCGATGATAAGCTGTCAAACATGAGAATTAATTCATGTTCTTTCCTGCGTTATCCCCTGATTCTGT
GGATAACGCAGGAAAGAACATGTGAGCAAAAGGCCAGCAAAAGGCCAGGAACCGTAAAAAGGCCGCGTTG
CTGGCGTTTTTCCATAGGCTCCGCCCCCCTGACGAGCATCACAAAAATCGACGCTCAAGTCAGAGGTGGC
GAAACCCGACAGGACTATAAAGATACCAGGCGTTTCCCCCTGGAAGCTCCCTCGTGCGCTCTCCTGTTCC
GACCCTGCCGCTTACCGGATACCTGTCCGCCTTTCTCCCTTCGGGAAGCGTGGCGCTTTCTCATAGCTCA
CGCTGTAGGTATCTCAGTTCGGTGTAGGTCGTTCGCTCCAAGCTGGGCTGTGTGCACGAACCCCCCGTTC
AGCCCGACCGCTG
