>Addgene plasmid #173275 | RVD-AT4 | depositor partial sequence | sequence record 336230 | RVD flanked by two Bsa I sites
GGTCTCGGTAGCGATTGCTAGTAATATTGGTGGCAAACAGGCTCTTGAGACGGTTCAGCGCCTCCTTCCA
GTTCTCTGTCAAGCCCACGGACTCACCCCAGATCAAGTTGTAGCGATTGCTAGTAATGGGGGTGGCAAAC
AGGCTCTTGAGACTGTTCAGCGCCTTCTACCAGTTCTCTGTCAAGCCCACGGCCTGACGCCCGAGCAAGT
TGTAGCAATGAGACC
